Addgene plasmid #53164: pGEX6P1-HA-MEK1 C121S
Purpose: Expresses GST-HA tagged human MEK1 C121S from bacterial expression vector
Depositing lab: Christopher Counter. Depositing organization: Duke University. Publication: Copper is required for oncogenic BRAF signalling and tumorigenesis. Brady DC, Crowe MS, Turski ML, Hobbs GA, Yao X, Chaikuad A, Knapp S, Xiao K, Campbell SL, Thiele DJ, Counter CM. Nature. 2014 Apr 9. doi: 10.1038/nature13180. PubMed 24717435.
Backbone
  Vector backbone: pGEX6P1
  Backbone manufacturer: GE Healthcare
  Backbone size w/o insert (bp): 4984
  Total vector size (bp): 6165
  Vector type: Bacterial Expression
Growth in bacteria
  Bacterial resistance: Ampicillin, 100 μg/mL
  Growth temperature: 37°C
  Growth strain: XL10 Gold
  Copy number: High Copy
Gene/Insert
  Gene/Insert name: MEK1 (alt names: MAP2K1; MAPK/ERK kinase 1; Dual specificity mitogen activated protein kinase kinase 1)
  Species: H. sapiens (human)
  Insert size (bp): 1181
  Mutation: C121S
  GenBank ID: NM_002755.3 NP_002746.1
  Entrez Gene: MAP2K1 (a.k.a. CFC3, MAPKK1, MEK1, MEL, MKK1, PRKMK1)
  Tag / fusion protein: GST (N terminal on backbone); HA (N terminal on insert)
  Cloning method: Restriction Enzyme; 5′ cloning site BamHI (not destroyed); 3′ cloning site SalI (not destroyed)
  Sequencing primers: 5′ GGGCTGGCAAGCCACGTTTGGTG; 3′ CCGGGAGCTGCATGTGTCAGAGG
Resource information
  A portion of this plasmid was derived from a plasmid made by: Addgene Plasmid 21208: W1
Terms and licenses: Academic/Nonprofit Terms; Industry Terms: Not Available to Industry
How to cite: pGEX6P1-HA-MEK1 C121S was a gift from Christopher Counter (Addgene plasmid # 53164 ; http://n2t.net/addgene:53164 ; RRID:Addgene_53164)
