[The description below was written by a language model from this plasmid's Addgene catalogue record.]
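Description:
pGEX6P1-HA-MEK1 C121S is a bacterial expression plasmid built on the commercial pGEX6P1 backbone, designed to produce recombinant human MEK1 (MAP2K1, the dual-specificity MAPK/ERK kinase 1) in E. coli as a glutathione S-transferase fusion. The plasmid is about 6.2 kb in total, is maintained at high copy number in bacteria, and is selected with ampicillin. No feature table accompanies the record, so the promoter and origin are not explicitly listed. pGEX-series vectors generally drive the GST fusion from an IPTG-inducible tac promoter under control of a plasmid-borne lacI repressor, and the 6P variants place a PreScission protease recognition site between GST and the cloned protein so the GST moiety can be removed after purification.

The roughly 1.2 kb insert was cloned between the BamHI and SalI sites, both of which remain intact, placing it in frame downstream of the backbone-encoded GST. The insert carries its own N-terminal HA epitope, so the translated product reads GST, then HA, then MEK1. GST allows affinity capture on glutathione resin, while the HA tag permits immunodetection or immunoprecipitation. The MEK1 coding sequence bears a cysteine-to-serine substitution at residue 121 (C121S), and part of the plasmid was derived from an earlier deposited construct. The record does not state the functional consequence of this mutation. The associated publication concerns the requirement for copper in oncogenic BRAF signalling, so the purified mutant protein is probably meant for in vitro biochemical comparison with wild-type MEK1 in that context.
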