>Addgene plasmid #53164 | pGEX6P1-HA-MEK1 C121S | addgene partial sequence | sequence record 89528 | pGEX5 5'-GGGCTGGCAAGCCACGTTTGGTG-3'
CCATCCTCCAAAATCGGATCTGGAAGTTCTGTTCCAGGGGCCCCTGGGATCCGATATCGCCGCCACCATG
TACCCATACGATGTTCCAGATTACGCTCCCAAGAAGAAGCCGACGCCCATCCAGCTGAACCCGGCCCCCG
ACGGCTCTGCAGTTAACGGGACCAGCTCTGCGGAGACCAACTTGGAGGCCTTGCAGAAGAAGCTGGAGGA
GCTAGAGCTTGATGAGCAGCAGCGAAAGCGCCTTGAGGCCTTTCTTACCCAGAAGCAGAAGGTGGGAGAA
CTGAAGGATGACGACTTTGAGAAGATCAGTGAGCTGGGGGCTGGCAATGGCGGTGTGGTGTTCAAGGTCT
CCCACAAGCCTTCTGGCCTGGTCATGGCCAGAAAGCTAATTCATCTGGAGATCAAACCCGCAATCCGGAA
CCAGATCATAAGGGAGCTGCAGGTTCTGCATGAGTCCAACTCTCCGTACATCGTGGGCTTCTATGGTGCG
TTCTACAGCGATGGCGAGATCAGTATCTGCATGGAGCACATGGATGGAGGTTCTCTGGATCAAGTCCTGA
AGAAAGCTGGAAGAATTCCTGAACAAATTTTAGGAAAAGTTAGCATTGCTGTAATAAAAGGCCTGACATA
TCTGAGGGAGAAGCACAAGATCATGCACAGAGATGTCAAGCCCTCCAACATCCTAGTCAACTCCCGTGGG
GAGATCAAGCTCTGTGACTTTGGGGTCAGCGGGCAGCTCATCGACTCCATGGCCAACTCCTTCGTGGGCA
CAAGGTCCTACATGTCGCCAGAAAGACTCCAGGGGACTCATTACTCTGTGCAGTCAGACATCTGGAGCAT
GGGACTGTCTCTGGTAGAGATGGCGGTTGGGAGGTATCCCATCCCTCCTCCAGATGCCAAGGAGCTGGAG
CTGATGTTTGGGTGCCAGGTGGAAGGAGATGCGGCTGAGACCCCACCCAGGCCAAGGACCCCCGGGAGGC
CCCTTAGCTCATACGGAATGGACAGCCGACCTCCCATGGCAATTTTTGAGTTGTTGGATTACATAGTCAA
CGAGCCTCCTCCAAAACTGCCCAGTGGAGTG
