>Addgene plasmid #53164 | pGEX6P1-HA-MEK1 C121S | addgene partial sequence | sequence record 89532 | pGEX3 5'-CCGGGAGCTGCATGTGTCAGAGG-3'
GTCATCACCGAAACGCGCGAGGCAGATCGTCAGTCAGTCACGATGCGGCCGCTCGAGTCGACTTAGACGC
CAGCAGCATGGGTTGGTGTGCTGGGCTGGTTAAGGCCGATGGTGGAGCAGAGCCAACCTGCAAAATCCAC
TTCCTCAGCATCAGATCTCTTGATAAAAGCATGAACCATGAGTTGCTTCAAATCTGCTCTCTCTGCGGGG
TTTTTTATTAAGCATTTATTCACAAAATCTTGAAATTCCAGACTGAACACTCCACTGGGCAGTTTTGGAG
GAGGCTCGTTGACTATGTAATCCAACAACTCAAAAATTGCCATGGGAGGTCGGCTGTCCATTCCGTATGA
GCTAAGGGGCCTCCCGGGGGTCCTTGGCCTGGGTGGGGTCTCAGCCGCATCTCCTTCCACCTGGCACCCA
AACATCAGCTCCAGCTCCTTGGCATCTGGAGGAGGGATGGGATACCTCCCAACCGCCATCTCTACCAGAG
ACAGTCCCATGCTCCAGATGTCTGACTGCACAGAGTAATGAGTCCCCTGGAGTCTTTCTGGCGACATGTA
GGACCTTGTGCCCACGAAGGAGTTGGCCATGGAGTCGATGAGCTGCCCGCTGACCCCAAAGTCACAGAGC
TTGATCTCCCCACGGGAGTTGACTAGGATGTTGGAGGGCTTGACATCTCTGTGCATGATCTTGTGCTTCT
CCCTCAGATATGTCAGGCCTTTTATTACAGCAATGCTAACTTTTCCTAAAATTTGTTCAGGAATTCTTCC
AGCTTTCTTCAGGACTTGATCCAGAGAACCTCCATCCATGTGCTCCATGCAGATACTGATCTCGCCATCG
CTGTAGAACGCACCATAGAAGCCCACGATGTACGGA
